Addgene plasmid #8954: Rc/CMV cyclin D1 C7G HA
Depositing lab: Philip Hinds. Depositing organization: Tufts Medical Center. Publication: Multiple functions of D-type cyclins can antagonize pRb-mediated suppression of proliferation. Baker GL, Landis MW, Hinds PW. Cell Cycle. 2005 Feb . 4(2):330-8. 10.4161/cc.4.2.1485 PubMed 15684604.
Backbone
  Vector backbone: pRc/CMV
  Backbone size w/o insert (bp): 5542
  Vector type: Mammalian Expression
  Selectable markers: Neomycin (select with G418)
Growth in bacteria
  Bacterial resistance: Ampicillin, 100 μg/mL
  Growth temperature: 37°C
  Growth strain: DH5alpha
  Copy number: High Copy
Gene/Insert
  Gene/Insert name: cyclin D1 (alt name: cyclin D1 GH)
  Species: H. sapiens (human)
  Insert size (bp): 1100
  Mutation: C7G: point mutation in LxCxE motif, LxghE
  Entrez Gene: CCND1 (a.k.a. BCL1, D11S287E, PRAD1, U21B31)
  Tag / fusion protein: HA (C terminal on insert)
  Cloning method: Restriction Enzyme; 5′ cloning site HindIII (not destroyed); 3′ cloning site XbaI (not destroyed)
  Sequencing primers: 5′ T7
Terms and licenses: Academic/Nonprofit Terms; Industry Terms: Not Available to Industry
Depositor comments: For parent plasmid information, see Author's Map link for Rc/CMV cyclin D1.
How to cite: Rc/CMV cyclin D1 C7G HA was a gift from Philip Hinds (Addgene plasmid # 8954 ; http://n2t.net/addgene:8954 ; RRID:Addgene_8954)
