[The description below was written by a language model from this plasmid's Addgene catalogue record.]
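Description:
Rc/CMV cyclin D1 C7G HA is a mammalian expression plasmid built on the pRc/CMV backbone (about 5.5 kb without insert). It is propagated in E. coli as a high-copy plasmid under ampicillin selection. It also carries a neomycin resistance marker, so stably transfected mammalian cells can be selected with G418. As the backbone name indicates, expression of the insert relies on the vector's CMV promoter, a strong constitutive promoter in most mammalian cell lines. No feature table is provided, so the origin of replication, polyadenylation signals and other backbone elements are not itemised in the record. The listing of a T7 primer for 5′ sequencing implies a T7 promoter site upstream of the cloning region.

The payload is an approximately 1.1 kb human cyclin D1 (CCND1) cDNA cloned between HindIII and XbaI sites, both of which are retained, and fused at its C terminus to an HA epitope tag for detection or immunoprecipitation. The insert carries the C7G point mutation, also called "GH", which alters the N-terminal LxCxE motif (recorded as LxghE). LxCxE motifs are generally known to mediate binding to the pocket domain of the retinoblastoma protein, so this mutant is suited to separating pRb-binding-dependent functions of cyclin D1 from its other activities. This fits the associated study, which examined how D-type cyclins antagonise pRb-mediated suppression of proliferation. The construct derives from a parental Rc/CMV cyclin D1 plasmid. It would typically be used for transient or stable expression alongside wild-type cyclin D1 in cell-cycle and proliferation assays.
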