>Addgene plasmid #8954 | Rc/CMV cyclin D1 C7G HA | addgene partial sequence | sequence record 17477 | CMV-F 5'-CGCAAATGGGCGGTAGGCGTG-3'
AGCTCTCTGGCTACTAGAGAACCCACTGCTTACTGGCTTATCGAAATTAATACGACTCACTATAGGGAGA
CCCAAGCTTGGAAGGGCCCCAGCCATGGAACACCAGCTCCTGGGCCACGAAGTGGAAACCATCCGCCGCG
CGTACCCCGATGCCAACCTCCTCAACGACCGGGTGCTGCGGGCCATGCTGAAGGCGGAGGAGACCTGCGC
GCCCTCGGTGTCCTACTTCAAATGTGTGCAGAAGGAGGTCCTGCCGTCCATGCGGAAGATCGTCGCCACC
TGGATGCTGGAGGTCTGCGAGGAACAGAAGTGCGAGGAGGAGGTCTTCCCGCTGGCCATGAACTACCTGG
ACCGCTTCCTGTCGCTGGAGCCCGTGAAAAAGAGCCGCCTGCAGCTGCTGGGGGCCACTTGCATGTTCGT
GGCCTCTAAGATGAAGGAGACCATCCCCCTGACGGCCGAGAAGCTGTGCATCTACACCGACAACTCCATC
CGGCCCGAGGAGCTGCTGCAAATGGAGCTGCTCCTGGTGAACAAGCTCAAGTGGAACCTGGCCGCAATGA
CCCCGCACGATTTCATTGAACACTTCCTCTCCAAAATGCCAGAGGCGGAGGAGAACAAACAGATCATCCG
CAAACACGCGCAGACCTTCGTTGCCCTCTGTGCCACAGATGTGAAGTTCATTTCCAATCCGCCCTCCATG
GTGGCAGCGGGGAGCGTGGTGGCCGCAGTGCAAGGCCTGAACCTGAGGAGCCCCAACAACTTCCTGTCCT
ACTACCG
